Addgene plasmid #137008: AAV-SYN_mCyRFP2-CREB
Purpose: AAV backbone, mCyRFP2-CREB donor for R-CREB
Depositing lab: Ryohei Yasuda. Depositing organization: Max Planck Florida Institute. Publication: In Vivo Imaging of the Coupling between Neuronal and CREB Activity in the Mouse Brain. Laviv T, Scholl B, Parra-Bueno P, Foote B, Zhang C, Yan L, Hayano Y, Chu J, Yasuda R. Neuron. 2019 Dec 17. pii: S0896-6273(19)31037-2. doi: 10.1016/j.neuron.2019.11.028. PubMed 31883788.
Backbone
  Vector backbone: AAV_pSyn
  Backbone size w/o insert (bp): 4100
  Total vector size (bp): 5500
  Vector type: Mammalian Expression, AAV
Growth in bacteria
  Bacterial resistance: Ampicillin, 100 μg/mL
  Growth temperature: 37°C
  Growth strain: NEB Stable
  Copy number: High Copy
Gene/Insert
  Gene/Insert name: CREB1
  Species: R. norvegicus (rat)
  Entrez Gene: Creb1 (a.k.a. Creb)
  Promoter: hSynapsin
  Tag / fusion protein: mCyRFP2 (N terminal on insert)
  Cloning method: Gibson Cloning
  Sequencing primers: 5′ hSyn_For
Resource information
  A portion of this plasmid was derived from a plasmid made by: CREB was a gift from Marc Montminy, Addgene #22394
Terms and licenses: Academic/Nonprofit Terms; Industry Terms: Not Available to Industry
How to cite: AAV-SYN_mCyRFP2-CREB was a gift from Ryohei Yasuda (Addgene plasmid # 137008 ; http://n2t.net/addgene:137008 ; RRID:Addgene_137008)
