[The description below was written by a language model from this plasmid's Addgene catalogue record and pLannotate feature annotations shown in this document.]
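Description:
AAV-SYN_mCyRFP2-CREB is an adeno-associated virus transfer plasmid of about 5.5 kb for neuron-specific expression of a fluorescently tagged CREB transcription factor in mammalian cells. It is built on the AAV_pSyn backbone, in which AAV2 inverted terminal repeats flank the expression cassette so that it can be packaged into recombinant AAV particles. The annotation finds the downstream ITR intact, while the upstream one appears only as short fragments, which may reflect how difficult these repeats are to sequence and annotate. In bacteria the plasmid is maintained by a high-copy ColE1/pUC-type origin and selected through the β-lactamase gene (ampicillin resistance). An f1 phage origin and small remnants of pBR322 bom and rop sequences are also present in the backbone. The recorded use of a recombination-deficient strain fits the general instability of ITR-containing plasmids.

The payload is driven by the human synapsin I promoter, which restricts expression to neurons. It encodes rat Creb1 fused at its N terminus to mCyRFP2, a monomeric cyan-excitable red fluorescent protein. The automated annotation labels this reading frame as the closely related mCyRFP1, whereas the catalogue entry specifies mCyRFP2. The fusion is followed by a short multiple cloning site remnant and a human growth hormone polyadenylation signal. CREB is a phosphorylation-dependent transcription factor that binds cAMP response elements. According to the record, this fusion serves as the donor component of R-CREB, a sensor used in the associated study to image CREB activity alongside neuronal activity in the mouse brain in vivo. The acceptor partner of the sensor is not part of this construct and is not described in the record.
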