Features (pLannotate 1.2.2; 17 found; start..end, strand, type, name):
     12..39      +  repeat_region  AAV2 ITR (fragment): inverted terminal repeat of adeno-associated virus serotype 2 inverted
     68..95      +  repeat_region  AAV2 ITR (fragment): inverted terminal repeat of adeno-associated virus serotype 2 inverted
    160..189     +  enhancer       CMV enhancer (fragment): human cytomegalovirus immediate early enhancer
    210..657     +  promoter       hSyn promoter: human synapsin I promoter; confers neuron-specific expression (Kügler et al., 2003)
    688..1389    +  CDS            mCyRFP1: monomeric cyan-excitable red fluorescent protein (Laviv et al., 2016)
   1417..2430    +  CDS            Creb1: CREB1_RAT - Also known as Creb-1. Experimental evidence at protein level: Swiss-Prot protein existence level 1. Phosphorylation-dependent transcription factor that stimulates transcription upon binding to the DNA cAMP response element (CRE), a sequence present in many viral and cellular promoters. Transcription activation is enhanced by the TORC coactivators which act independently of Ser-119 phosphorylation. Involved in different cellular processes including the synchronization of circadian rhythmicity and the differentiation of adipose cells (By similarity). From Rattus norvegicus (Rat).
   2434..2461    +  misc_feature   MCS (fragment): multiple cloning site
   2462..2638    +  polyA_signal   hGH poly(A) signal (fragment): human growth hormone polyadenylation signal
   2638..2696    +  polyA_signal   hGH poly(A) signal (fragment): human growth hormone polyadenylation signal
   2728..2868    +  repeat_region  AAV2 ITR: inverted terminal repeat of adeno-associated virus serotype 2 inverted
   2873..2924    -  misc_feature   bom (fragment): basis of mobility region from pBR322
   2943..3398    +  rep_origin     f1 ori (sequence partly withheld): f1 bacteriophage origin of replication; arrow indicates direction of (+) strand synthesis
   3399..3448    -  misc_feature   bom (fragment): basis of mobility region from pBR322
   3550..3585    -  CDS            rop (fragment): Rop protein, which maintains plasmids at low copy number; rop
   3680..3784    +  promoter       AmpR promoter: bla
   3785..4645    +  CDS            AmpR: β-lactamase; bla; confers resistance to ampicillin, carbenicillin, and related antibiotics
   4816..5404    +  rep_origin     ori: high-copy-number ColE1/pMB1/pBR322/pUC origin of replication
>Addgene plasmid #137008 | AAV-SYN_mCyRFP2-CREB | addgene full sequence | sequence record 272050 | Addgene NGS Result
CCTGCAGGCAGCTGCGCGCTCGCTCGCTCACTGAGGCCGCCCGGGCGTCGGGCGACCTTTGGTCGCCCGG
CCTCAGTGAGCGAGCGAGCGCGCAGAGAGGGAGTGGCCAACTCCATCACTAGGGGTTCCTGCGGCCGCAC
GCGTATTACCGCCATGCATTAGTTATTAATAGTAATCAATTACGGGGTCTGCAGAGGGCCCTGCGTATGA
GTGCAAGTGGGTTTTAGGACCAGGATGAGGCGGGGTGGGGGTGCCTACCTGACGACCGACCCCGACCCAC
TGGACAAGCACCCAACCCCCATTCCCCAAATTGCGCATCCCCTATCAGAGAGGGGGAGGGGAAACAGGAT
GCGGCGAGGCGCGTGCGCACTGCCAGCTTCAGCACCGCGGACAGTGCCTTCGCCCCCGCCTGGCGGCGCG
AGCCACAGCCGCCTCAGCACTGAAGGCGCGCTGACGTCACTCGCCGGTCCCCCGCAAACTCCCCTTCCCG
GCCACCTTGGTCGCGTCCGCGCCGCCGCCGGCCCAGCCGGACCGCACCACGCGAGGCGCGAGATAGGGGG
GCGCGGACGCGACCATCTGCGCTGCGGCGCCGGCGACTCAGCGCTGCCTCAGTCTGCGGTGGGCAGCGGA
GGAGTCGTGTCGTGCCTGAGAGCGCAGTCGAATTGGCTAGCGCTACCGGTCGCCACCATGGTGAGCAAGG
GCGAGGAGCTGATCAAGGAGGAAATGACCAGCAAGCTGTACCTGGAAGGCAGCGTGAACGGCCACTACTT
CAAGTGCACCCACGAAGGGGAGGGCAAGCCCTACGAGGGCAAGCAGACCGCCAGGATCAAGGTGGTGGAG
GGAGGCCCCCTGCCGTTCGCATTCGACATCCTGGCCACCCACTTTATGTACGGGAGCAAGGTGTTCATCA
AGTACCCCGCCGACATCCCCGATTATTTTAAGCAGTCCTTCCCTGAGGGCTTCACATGGGAGAGAGTCAT
GGTGTTCGAAGACGGGGGCGTGCTGACCACTACCCAGGACACCAGCCTCCAGGACGGCGTGCTCATCTAC
AACGTCAAGACCAGAGGGGTGAACTTCCCAGCCAACGGCCCCGTGATGCAGAAGAAAACACTGGGCTGGG
AGCCCAGCACCGAGACCATGTACCCCGCCGACGGCGGCCTGGAAGGCAGATGCGACAAGAAGCTGAAGCT
CGTGGGCGGGGGCCACCTGCACGTCAACTTCAAGACCACATACAAGTCCAAGAAACCCGTGAAGATGCCC
GGCGTCCACTACGTGGACAGGAGACTGGAAAGAATCAAGGAGGCCGACAACGAGACCTACGTCGAGCAGT
ACGAGCACGCTGTGGCCAGATACTCCAACCTGGGCGGAGGCATGGACGAGCTGTACAAGCCTACCCCTAC
CCCTACCATGACCATGGACTCTGGAGCAGACAACCAGCAGAGTGGAGATGCTGCTGTAACAGAAGCTGAA
AGTCAACAAATGACAGTTCAAGCCCAGCCACAGATTGCCACATTAGCCCAGGTATCCATGCCAGCAGCTC
ATGCGACGTCATCTGCTCCCACTGTAACCTTAGTGCAGCTGCCCAATGGGCAGACAGTCCAGGTCCATGG
GGTCATCCAGGCGGCCCAGCCATCAGTTATTCAGTCTCCACAAGTCCAAACAGTTCAGTCTTCCTGTAAG
GACTTAAAAAGACTTTTCTCCGGAACTCAGATTTCAACTATTGCAGAAAGTGAAGATTCACAGGAGTCTG
TGGATAGTGTAACTGATTCCCAAAAACGAAGGGAAATCCTTTCAAGGAGGCCTTCCTACAGGAAAATTTT
GAATGACTTATCTTCTGATGCACCAGGGGTGCCAAGGATTGAAGAAGAAAAATCAGAAGAAGAGACTTCA
GCCCCTGCCATCACCACTGTAACAGTGCCAACCCCGATTTACCAAACTAGCAGTGGGCAGTATATTGCCA
TTACCCAGGGAGGAGCAATACAGCTGGCTAACAATGGTACCGATGGGGTACAGGGCCTGCAGACATTAAC
CATGACCAATGCAGCTGCCACTCAGCCGGGTACTACCATTCTACAATATGCACAGACCACTGATGGACAG
CAGATTCTAGTGCCCAGCAACCAAGTTGTTGTTCAAGCTGCCTCTGGTGATGTACAAACATACCAGATTC
GCACAGCACCCACTAGCACCATTGCCCCTGGAGTTGTTATGGCGTCCTCCCCAGCACTTCCTACACAGCC
TGCTGAAGAAGCAGCACGAAAGAGAGAGGTTCGTCTAATGAAGAACAGGGAAGCAGCAAGAGAATGTCGT
AGAAAGAAGAAAGAATATGTGAAATGTTTAGAGAACAGAGTGGCAGTGCTTGAAAACCAAAACAAAACAT
TGATTGAGGAGCTAAAAGCACTTAAGGACCTTTACTGCCACAAGTCAGATTGATCCGGACTCAGATCTCG
AGCTCAAGCTTGTGGCATCCCTGTGACCCCTCCCCAGTGCCTCTCCTGGCCCTGGAAGTTGCCACTCCAG
TGCCCACCAGCCTTGTCCTAATAAAATTAAGTTGCATCATTTTGTCTGACTAGGTGTCCTTCTATAATAT
TATGGGGTGGAGGGGGGTGGTATGGAGCAAGGGGCAAGTTGGGAAGACCCAAATTGCTGGGATTACAGGC
GTGAACCACTGCTCCCTTCCCTGTCCTTCTGATTTTGTAGGTAACCACGTGTGGACCGAGCGGCCGCAGG
AACCCCTAGTGATGGAGTTGGCCACTCCCTCTCTGCGCGCTCGCTCGCTCACTGAGGCCGGGCGACCAAA
GGTCGCCCGACGCCCGGGCTTTGCCCGGGCGGCCTCAGTGAGCGAGCGAGCGCGCAGCTGCCTGCAGGGG
CGCCTGATGCGGTATTTTCTCCTTACGCATCTGTGCGGTATTTCACACCGCATA
[95 nt withheld, positions 2925-3019]
T
[46 nt withheld, positions 3021-3066]
C
[141 nt withheld, positions 3068-3208]
CCTTTGACGTTGGAGTCCACGTTCTTT
[37 nt withheld, positions 3236-3272]
ACTCTATCTCGGGCTATTCTTTTGATTTATAAGGGATTTTGCCGATTTCGGTCTATTGGTTAAAAAATGA
GCTGATTTAACAAAAATTTAACGCGAATTTTAACAAAATATTAACGTTTACAATTTTATGGTGCACTCTC
AGTACAATCTGCTCTGATGCCGCATAGTTAAGCCAGCCCCGACACCCGCCAACACCCGCTGACGCGCCCT
GACGGGCTTGTCTGCTCCCGGCATCCGCTTACAGACAAGCTGTGACCGTCTCCGGGAGCTGCATGTGTCA
GAGGTTTTCACCGTCATCACCGAAACGCGCGAGACGAAAGGGCCTCGTGATACGCCTATTTTTATAGGTT
AATGTCATGATAATAATGGTTTCTTAGACGTCAGGTGGCACTTTTCGGGGAAATGTGCGCGGAACCCCTA
TTTGTTTATTTTTCTAAATACATTCAAATATGTATCCGCTCATGAGACAATAACCCTGATAAATGCTTCA
ATAATATTGAAAAAGGAAGAGTATGAGTATTCAACATTTCCGTGTCGCCCTTATTCCCTTTTTTGCGGCA
TTTTGCCTTCCTGTTTTTGCTCACCCAGAAACGCTGGTGAAAGTAAAAGATGCTGAAGATCAGTTGGGTG
CACGAGTGGGTTACATCGAACTGGATCTCAACAGCGGTAAGATCCTTGAGAGTTTTCGCCCCGAAGAACG
TTTTCCAATGATGAGCACTTTTAAAGTTCTGCTATGTGGCGCGGTATTATCCCGTATTGACGCCGGGCAA
GAGCAACTCGGTCGCCGCATACACTATTCTCAGAATGACTTGGTTGAGTACTCACCAGTCACAGAAAAGC
ATCTTACGGATGGCATGACAGTAAGAGAATTATGCAGTGCTGCCATAACCATGAGTGATAACACTGCGGC
CAACTTACTTCTGACAACGATCGGAGGACCGAAGGAGCTAACCGCTTTTTTGCACAACATGGGGGATCAT
GTAACTCGCCTTGATCGTTGGGAACCGGAGCTGAATGAAGCCATACCAAACGACGAGCGTGACACCACGA
TGCCTGTAGCAATGGCAACAACGTTGCGCAAACTATTAACTGGCGAACTACTTACTCTAGCTTCCCGGCA
ACAATTAATAGACTGGATGGAGGCGGATAAAGTTGCAGGACCACTTCTGCGCTCGGCCCTTCCGGCTGGC
TGGTTTATTGCTGATAAATCTGGAGCCGGTGAGCGTGGGTCTCGCGGTATCATTGCAGCACTGGGGCCAG
ATGGTAAGCCCTCCCGTATCGTAGTTATCTACACGACGGGGAGTCAGGCAACTATGGATGAACGAAATAG
ACAGATCGCTGAGATAGGTGCCTCACTGATTAAGCATTGGTAACTGTCAGACCAAGTTTACTCATATATA
CTTTAGATTGATTTAAAACTTCATTTTTAATTTAAAAGGATCTAGGTGAAGATCCTTTTTGATAATCTCA
TGACCAAAATCCCTTAACGTGAGTTTTCGTTCCACTGAGCGTCAGACCCCGTAGAAAAGATCAAAGGATC
TTCTTGAGATCCTTTTTTTCTGCGCGTAATCTGCTGCTTGCAAACAAAAAAACCACCGCTACCAGCGGTG
GTTTGTTTGCCGGATCAAGAGCTACCAACTCTTTTTCCGAAGGTAACTGGCTTCAGCAGAGCGCAGATAC
CAAATACTGTTCTTCTAGTGTAGCCGTAGTTAGGCCACCACTTCAAGAACTCTGTAGCACCGCCTACATA
CCTCGCTCTGCTAATCCTGTTACCAGTGGCTGCTGCCAGTGGCGATAAGTCGTGTCTTACCGGGTTGGAC
TCAAGACGATAGTTACCGGATAAGGCGCAGCGGTCGGGCTGAACGGGGGGTTCGTGCACACAGCCCAGCT
TGGAGCGAACGACCTACACCGAACTGAGATACCTACAGCGTGAGCTATGAGAAAGCGCCACGCTTCCCGA
AGGGAGAAAGGCGGACAGGTATCCGGTAAGCGGCAGGGTCGGAACAGGAGAGCGCACGAGGGAGCTTCCA
GGGGGAAACGCCTGGTATCTTTATAGTCCTGTCGGGTTTCGCCACCTCTGACTTGAGCGTCGATTTTTGT
GATGCTCGTCAGGGGGGCGGAGCCTATGGAAAAACGCCAGCAACGCGGCCTTTTTACGGTTCCTGGCCTT
TTGCTGGCCTTTTGCTCACATGT
